Addgene plasmid #186447: pdCas12a(RuvC)
Purpose: Encodes catalytically inactive Cas12a (D917A, E1006A) from F. novicida (type V-A)
Depositing lab: John van der Oost. Depositing organization: Wageningen University, Department Agrotechnology & Food Sciences. Publication: Adaptation by Type V-A and V-B CRISPR-Cas Systems Demonstrates Conserved Protospacer Selection Mechanisms Between Diverse CRISPR-Cas Types. Wu WY, Jackson SA, Almendros C, Haagsma AC, Yilmaz S, Gort G, van der Oost J, Brouns SJJ, Staals RHJ. CRISPR J. 2022 Aug;5(4):536-547. doi: 10.1089/crispr.2021.0150. Epub 2022 Jul 12. PubMed 35833800.
Backbone
  Vector backbone: pACYC-duet
  Vector type: CRISPR
Growth in bacteria
  Bacterial resistance: Chloramphenicol, 25 μg/mL
  Growth temperature: 37°C
  Growth strain: DH5alpha
  Copy number: Low Copy
Gene/Insert
  Gene/Insert name: dCas12a (alt name: Cpf1)
  Species: F. Novicida
  Mutation: D917A, E1006A
  Promoter: T7
  Cloning method: Unknown
  Sequencing primers: 5′ TGCGACTCCTGCATTAGGAAAT
Terms and licenses: Academic/Nonprofit Terms; Industry Terms: Not Available to Industry
How to cite: pdCas12a(RuvC) was a gift from John van der Oost (Addgene plasmid # 186447 ; http://n2t.net/addgene:186447 ; RRID:Addgene_186447)
