[The description below was written by a language model from this plasmid's Addgene catalogue record and pLannotate feature annotations shown in this document.]
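Description:
pdCas12a(RuvC) is a bacterial CRISPR expression plasmid built on the pACYC-duet backbone and carrying a catalytically inactive version of the type V-A effector Cas12a (also called Cpf1) from Francisella novicida. The sequenced plasmid is about 7.6 kb. It replicates from the p15A origin, which gives a low-to-medium copy number and is compatible with ColE1-type plasmids in the same E. coli cell, so it can be combined with other constructs in multi-plasmid experiments. Selection is by chloramphenicol, through the cat gene driven by its own promoter. The short hits annotated as TcR, IS1, RSF ori and SET1 fragments appear to be backbone remnants or partial sequence matches rather than functional parts.

The cas12a open reading frame sits in a standard T7lac expression cassette: a T7 promoter followed by a lac operator, the phage T7 gene 10 ribosome binding site, the coding sequence, and a T7 terminator. A lacI gene with its own promoter is encoded on the opposite strand and supplies repressor. Expression therefore requires a host providing T7 RNA polymerase and is inducible with IPTG. The feature table annotates no purification or epitope tag on the protein. The two recorded substitutions, D917A and E1006A, lie in the RuvC nuclease domain, as the plasmid name indicates, and abolish catalytic activity according to the record. Such a mutant would be expected to retain crRNA-guided target binding. The associated study concerns spacer adaptation and protospacer selection in type V-A and V-B CRISPR-Cas systems, which suggests the plasmid provides a nuclease-dead Cas12a for separating cleavage from its other roles, although the record does not spell out the exact experimental use.
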