Features (pLannotate 1.2.2; 16 found; start..end, strand, type, name):
    452..516     -  CDS            TcR (fragment): tetracycline efflux protein; tet; confers resistance to tetracycline
    531..552     -  protein_bind   CAP binding site: CAP binding activates transcription in the presence of cAMP. E. coli catabolite activator protein
    565..1647    -  CDS            lacI: lac repressor; lacI; The lac repressor binds to the lac operator to inhibit transcription in E. coli. This inhibition can be relieved by adding lactose or isopropyl-β-D-thiogalactopyranoside (IPTG).
   1648..1725    -  promoter       lacI promoter: lacI
   1733..1768    -  CDS            TcR (fragment): tetracycline efflux protein; tet; confers resistance to tetracycline
   1771..1789    +  promoter       T7 promoter: promoter for bacteriophage T7 RNA polymerase
   1790..1814    +  protein_bind   lac operator: The lac repressor binds to the lac operator to inhibit transcription in E. coli. This inhibition can be relieved by adding lactose or isopropyl-β-D-thiogalactopyranoside (IPTG). lac repressor encoded by lacI
   1829..1851    +  RBS            RBS: efficient ribosome binding site from bacteriophage T7 gene 10 (Olins and Rangwala, 1989)
   1862..5761    +  CDS            cas12a: CS12A_FRATN - Also known as cpf1 From Francisella tularensis subsp. novicida (strain U112).
   5810..5826    +  CDS            SET1 (fragment): solubility-enhancement tag derived from T7 phage gene 10B
   5834..5881    +  terminator     T7 terminator: transcription terminator for bacteriophage T7 RNA polymerase
   6105..6761    -  CDS            cat: CAT_ECOLX - Experimental evidence at protein level: Swiss-Prot protein existence level 1. This enzyme is an effector of chloramphenicol resistance in bacteria. From Escherichia coli. This protein is used as a marker in many commonly used cloning vectors, such as pACYC184.
   6762..6864    -  promoter       cat promoter: promoter of the E. coli cat gene encoding chloramphenicol acetyltransferase
   6985..7128    +  mobile_element IS1 (fragment): prokaryotic transposable element IS1
   7247..7302    -  rep_origin     RSF ori (fragment): Plasmids containing the RSF 1030 origin of replication can be propagated in E. coli cells that contain additional plasmids with compatible origins.
   7390..340     -  rep_origin     p15A ori (across the origin): Plasmids containing the medium-copy-number p15A origin of replication can be propagated in E. coli cells that contain a second plasmid with the ColE1 origin.
>Addgene plasmid #186447 | pdCas12a(RuvC) | addgene full sequence | sequence record 370317 | Addgene NGS Result
GGGTAGGCAGTTCGCTCCAAGCTGGACTGTATGCACGAACCCCCCGTTCAGTCCGACCGCTGCGCCTTAT
CCGGTAACTATCGTCTTGAGTCCAACCCGGAAAGACATGCAAAAGCACCACTGGCAGCAGCCACTGGTAA
TTGATTTAGAGGAGTTAGTCTTGAAGTCATGCGCCGGTTAAGGCTAAACTGAAAGGACAAGTTTTGGTGA
CTGCGCTCCTCCAAGCCAGTTACCTCGGTTCAAAGAGTTGGTAGCTCAGAGAACCTTCGAAAAACCGCCC
TGCAAGGCGGTTTTTTCGTTTTCAGAGCAAGAGATTACGCGCAGACCAAAACGATCTCAAGAAGATCATC
TTATTAATCAGATAAAATATTTCTAGATTTCAGTGCAATTTATCTCTTCAAATGTAGCACCTGAAGTCAG
CCCCATACGATATAAGTTGTAATTCTCATGTTAGTCATGCCCCGCGCCCACCGGAAGGAGCTGACTGGGT
TGAAGGCTCTCAAGGGCATCGGTCGAGATCCCGGTGCCTAATGAGTGAGCTAACTTACATTAATTGCGTT
GCGCTCACTGCCCGCTTTCCAGTCGGGAAACCTGTCGTGCCAGCTGCATTAATGAATCGGCCAACGCGCG
GGGAGAGGCGGTTTGCGTATTGGGCGCCAGGGTGGTTTTTCTTTTCACCAGTGAGACGGGCAACAGCTGA
TTGCCCTTCACCGCCTGGCCCTGAGAGAGTTGCAGCAAGCGGTCCACGCTGGTTTGCCCCAGCAGGCGAA
AATCCTGTTTGATGGTGGTTAACGGCGGGATATAACATGAGCTGTCTTCGGTATCGTCGTATCCCACTAC
CGAGATGTCCGCACCAACGCGCAGCCCGGACTCGGTAATGGCGCGCATTGCGCCCAGCGCCATCTGATCG
TTGGCAACCAGCATCGCAGTGGGAACGATGCCCTCATTCAGCATTTGCATGGTTTGTTGAAAACCGGACA
TGGCACTCCAGTCGCCTTCCCGTTCCGCTATCGGCTGAATTTGATTGCGAGTGAGATATTTATGCCAGCC
AGCCAGACGCAGACGCGCCGAGACAGAACTTAATGGGCCCGCTAACAGCGCGATTTGCTGGTGACCCAAT
GCGACCAGATGCTCCACGCCCAGTCGCGTACCGTCTTCATGGGAGAAAATAATACTGTTGATGGGTGTCT
GGTCAGAGACATCAAGAAATAACGCCGGAACATTAGTGCAGGCAGCTTCCACAGCAATGGCATCCTGGTC
ATCCAGCGGATAGTTAATGATCAGCCCACTGACGCGTTGCGCGAGAAGATTGTGCACCGCCGCTTTACAG
GCTTCGACGCCGCTTCGTTCTACCATCGACACCACCACGCTGGCACCCAGTTGATCGGCGCGAGATTTAA
TCGCCGCGACAATTTGCGACGGCGCGTGCAGGGCCAGACTGGAGGTGGCAACGCCAATCAGCAACGACTG
TTTGCCCGCCAGTTGTTGTGCCACGCGGTTGGGAATGTAATTCAGCTCCGCCATCGCCGCTTCCACTTTT
TCCCGCGTTTTCGCAGAAACGTGGCTGGCCTGGTTCACCACGCGGGAAACGGTCTGATAAGAGACACCGG
CATACTCTGCGACATCGTATAACGTTACTGGTTTCACATTCACCACCCTGAATTGACTCTCTTCCGGGCG
CTATCATGCCATACCGCGAAAGGTTTTGCGCCATTCGATGGTGTCCGGGATCTCGACGCTCTCCCTTATG
CGACTCCTGCATTAGGAAATTAATACGACTCACTATAGGGGAATTGTGAGCGGATAACAATTCCCCTGTA
GAAATAATTTTGTTTAACTTTAATAAGGAGATATACCATGGATGTCAATTTATCAAGAATTTGTTAATAA
ATATAGTTTAAGTAAAACTCTAAGATTTGAGTTAATCCCACAGGGTAAAACACTTGAAAACATAAAAGCA
AGAGGTTTGATTTTAGATGATGAGAAAAGAGCTAAAGACTACAAAAAGGCTAAACAAATAATTGATAAAT
ATCATCAGTTTTTTATAGAGGAGATATTAAGTTCGGTTTGTATTAGCGAAGATTTATTACAAAACTATTC
TGATGTTTATTTTAAACTTAAAAAGAGTGATGATGATAATCTACAAAAAGATTTTAAAAGTGCAAAAGAT
ACGATAAAGAAACAAATATCTGAATATATAAAGGACTCAGAGAAATTTAAGAATTTGTTTAATCAAAACC
TTATCGATGCTAAAAAAGGGCAAGAGTCAGATTTAATTCTATGGCTAAAGCAATCTAAGGATAATGGTAT
AGAACTATTTAAAGCCAATAGTGATATCACAGATATAGATGAGGCGTTAGAAATAATCAAATCTTTTAAA
GGTTGGACAACTTATTTTAAGGGTTTTCATGAAAATAGAAAAAATGTTTATAGTAGCAATGATATTCCTA
CATCTATTATTTATAGGATAGTAGATGATAATTTGCCTAAATTTCTAGAAAATAAAGCTAAGTATGAGAG
TTTAAAAGACAAAGCTCCAGAAGCTATAAACTATGAACAAATTAAAAAAGATTTGGCAGAAGAGCTAACC
TTTGATATTGACTACAAAACATCTGAAGTTAATCAAAGAGTTTTTTCACTTGATGAAGTTTTTGAGATAG
CAAACTTTAATAATTATCTAAATCAAAGTGGTATTACTAAATTTAATACTATTATTGGTGGTAAATTTGT
AAATGGTGAAAATACAAAGAGAAAAGGTATAAATGAATATATAAATCTATACTCACAGCAAATAAATGAT
AAAACACTCAAAAAATATAAAATGAGTGTTTTATTTAAGCAAATTTTAAGTGATACAGAATCTAAATCTT
TTGTAATTGATAAGTTAGAAGATGATAGTGATGTAGTTACAACGATGCAAAGTTTTTATGAGCAAATAGC
AGCTTTTAAAACAGTAGAAGAAAAATCTATTAAAGAAACACTATCTTTATTATTTGATGATTTAAAAGCT
CAAAAACTTGATTTGAGTAAAATTTATTTTAAAAATGATAAATCTCTTACTGATCTATCACAACAAGTTT
TTGATGATTATAGTGTTATTGGTACAGCGGTACTAGAATATATAACTCAACAAATAGCACCTAAAAATCT
TGATAACCCTAGTAAGAAAGAGCAAGAATTAATAGCCAAAAAAACTGAAAAAGCAAAATACTTATCTCTA
GAAACTATAAAGCTTGCCTTAGAAGAATTTAATAAGCATAGAGATATAGATAAACAGTGTAGGTTTGAAG
AAATACTTGCAAACTTTGCGGCTATTCCGATGATATTTGATGAAATAGCTCAAAACAAAGACAATTTGGC
ACAGATATCTATCAAATATCAAAATCAAGGTAAAAAAGACCTACTTCAAGCTAGTGCGGAAGATGATGTT
AAAGCTATCAAGGATCTTTTAGATCAAACTAATAATCTCTTACATAAACTAAAAATATTTCATATTAGTC
AGTCAGAAGATAAGGCAAATATTTTAGACAAGGATGAGCATTTTTATCTAGTATTTGAGGAGTGCTACTT
TGAGCTAGCGAATATAGTGCCTCTTTATAACAAAATTAGAAACTATATAACTCAAAAGCCATATAGTGAT
GAGAAATTTAAGCTCAATTTTGAGAACTCGACTTTGGCTAATGGTTGGGATAAAAATAAAGAGCCTGACA
ATACGGCAATTTTATTTATCAAAGATGATAAATATTATCTGGGTGTGATGAATAAGAAAAATAACAAAAT
ATTTGATGATAAAGCTATCAAAGAAAATAAAGGCGAGGGTTATAAAAAAATTGTTTATAAACTTTTACCT
GGCGCAAATAAAATGTTACCTAAGGTTTTCTTTTCTGCTAAATCTATAAAATTTTATAATCCTAGTGAAG
ATATACTTAGAATAAGAAATCATTCCACACATACAAAAAATGGTAGTCCTCAAAAAGGATATGAAAAATT
TGAGTTTAATATTGAAGATTGCCGAAAATTTATAGATTTTTATAAACAGTCTATAAGTAAGCATCCGGAG
TGGAAAGATTTTGGATTTAGATTTTCTGATACTCAAAGATATAATTCTATAGATGAATTTTATAGAGAAG
TTGAAAATCAAGGCTACAAACTAACTTTTGAAAATATATCAGAGAGCTATATTGATAGCGTAGTTAATCA
GGGTAAATTGTACCTATTCCAAATCTATAATAAAGATTTTTCAGCTTATAGCAAAGGGCGACCAAATCTA
CATACTTTATATTGGAAAGCGCTGTTTGATGAGAGAAATCTTCAAGATGTGGTTTATAAGCTAAATGGTG
AGGCAGAGCTTTTTTATCGTAAACAATCAATACCTAAAAAAATCACTCACCCAGCTAAAGAGGCAATAGC
TAATAAAAACAAAGATAATCCTAAAAAAGAGAGTGTTTTTGAATATGATTTAATCAAAGATAAACGCTTT
ACTGAAGATAAGTTTTTCTTTCACTGTCCTATTACAATCAATTTTAAATCTAGTGGAGCTAATAAGTTTA
ATGATGAAATCAATTTATTGCTAAAAGAAAAAGCAAATGATGTTCATATATTAAGTATAGCCAGAGGTGA
AAGACATTTAGCTTACTATACTTTGGTAGATGGTAAAGGCAATATCATCAAACAAGATACTTTCAACATC
ATTGGTAATGATAGAATGAAAACAAACTACCATGATAAGCTTGCTGCAATAGAGAAAGATAGGGATTCAG
CTAGGAAAGACTGGAAAAAGATAAATAACATCAAAGAGATGAAAGAGGGCTATCTATCTCAGGTAGTTCA
TGAAATAGCTAAGCTAGTTATAGAGTATAATGCTATTGTGGTTTTTGCCGATTTAAATTTTGGATTTAAA
AGAGGGCGTTTCAAGGTAGAGAAGCAGGTCTATCAAAAGTTAGAAAAAATGCTAATTGAGAAACTAAACT
ATCTAGTTTTCAAAGATAATGAGTTTGATAAAACTGGGGGAGTGCTTAGAGCTTATCAGCTAACAGCACC
TTTTGAGACTTTTAAAAAGATGGGTAAACAAACAGGTATTATCTACTATGTACCAGCTGGTTTTACTTCA
AAAATTTGTCCTGTAACTGGTTTTGTAAATCAGTTATATCCTAAGTATGAAAGTGTCAGCAAATCTCAAG
AGTTCTTTAGTAAGTTTGACAAGATTTGTTATAACCTTGATAAGGGCTATTTTGAGTTTAGTTTTGATTA
TAAAAACTTTGGTGACAAGGCTGCCAAAGGCAAGTGGACTATAGCTAGCTTTGGGAGTAGATTGATTAAC
TTTAGAAATTCAGATAAAAATCATAATTGGGATACTCGAGAAGTTTATCCAACTAAAGAGTTGGAGAAAT
TGCTAAAAGATTATTCTATCGAATATGGGCATGGCGAATGTATCAAAGCAGCTATTTGCGGTGAGAGCGA
CAAAAAGTTTTTTGCTAAGCTAACTAGTGTCCTAAATACTATCTTACAAATGCGTAACTCAAAAACAGGT
ACTGAGTTAGATTATCTAATTTCACCAGTAGCAGATGTAAATGGCAATTTCTTTGATTCGCGACAGGCGC
CAAAAAATATGCCTCAAGATGCTGATGCCAATGGTGCTTATCATATTGGGCTAAAAGGTCTGATGCTACT
AGGTAGGATCAAAAATAATCAAGAGGGCAAAAAACTCAATTTGGTTATCAAAAATGAAGAGTATTTTGAG
TTCGTGCAGAATAGGAATAACTAACCCAGAGAATTCGAGCTCGGCGCGCCTGCAGGTCGACAAGCTTGCG
CTGCTGCCACCGCTGAGCAATAACTAGCATAACCCCTTGGGGCCTCTAAACGGGTCTTGAGGGGTTTTTT
GCTGAAACCTCAGGCATTTGAGAAGCACACGGTCACACTGCTTCCGGTAGTCAATAAACCGGTAAACCAG
CAATAGACATAAGCGGCTATTTAACGACCCTGCCCTGAACCGACGACCGGGTCGAATTTGCTTTCGAATT
TCTGCCATTCATCCGCTTATTATCACTTATTCAGGCGTAGCAACCAGGCGTTTAAGGGCACCAATAACTG
CCTTAAAAAAATTACGCCCCGCCCTGCCACTCATCGCAGTACTGTTGTAATTCATTAAGCATTCTGCCGA
CATGGAAGCCATCACAAACGGCATGATGAACCTGAATCGCCAGCGGCATCAGCACCTTGTCGCCTTGCGT
ATAATATTTGCCCATAGTGAAAACGGGGGCGAAGAAGTTGTCCATATTGGCCACGTTTAAATCAAAACTG
GTGAAACTCACCCAGGGATTGGCTGAGACGAAAAACATATTCTCAATAAACCCTTTAGGGAAATAGGCCA
GGTTTTCACCGTAACACGCCACATCTTGCGAATATATGTGTAGAAACTGCCGGAAATCGTCGTGGTATTC
ACTCCAGAGCGATGAAAACGTTTCAGTTTGCTCATGGAAAACGGTGTAACAAGGGTGAACACTATCCCAT
ATCACCAGCTCACCGTCTTTCATTGCCATACGGAACTCCGGATGAGCATTCATCAGGCGGGCAAGAATGT
GAATAAAGGCCGGATAAAACTTGTGCTTATTTTTCTTTACGGTCTTTAAAAAGGCCGTAATATCCAGCTG
AACGGTCTGGTTATAGGTACATTGAGCAACTGACTGAAATGCCTCAAAATGTTCTTTACGATGCCATTGG
GATATATCAACGGTGGTATATCCAGTGATTTTTTTCTCCATTTTAGCTTCCTTAGCTCCTGAAAATCTCG
ATAACTCAAAAAATACGCCCGGTAGTGATCTTATTTCATTATGGTGAAAGTTGGAACCTCTTACGTGCCG
ATCAACGTCTCATTTTCGCCAAAAGTTGGCCCAGGGCTTCCCGGTATCAACAGGGACACCAGGATTTATT
TATTCTGCGAAGTGATCTTCCGTCACAGGTATTTATTCGGCGCAAAGTGCGTCGGGTGATGCTGCCAACT
TACTGATTTAGTGTATGATGGTGTTTTTGAGGTGCTCCAGTGGCTTCTGTTTCTATCAGCTGTCCCTCCT
GTTCAGCTACTGACGGGGTGGTGCGTAACGGCAAAAGCACCGCCGGACATCAGCGCTAGCGGAGTGTATA
CTGGCTTACTATGTTGGCACTGATGAGGGTGTCAGTGAAGTGCTTCATGTGGCAGGAGAAAAAAGGCTGC
ACCGGTGCGTCAGCAGAATATGTGATACAGGATATATTCCGCTTCCTCGCTCACTGACTCGCTACGCTCG
GTCGTTCGACTGCGGCGAGCGGAAATGGCTTACGAACGGGGCGGAGATTTCCTGGAAGATGCCAGGAAGA
TACTTAACAGGGAAGTGAGAGGGCCGCGGCAAAGCCGTTTTTCCATAGGCTCCGCCCCCCTGACAAGCAT
CACGAAATCTGACGCTCAAATCAGTGGTGGCGAAACCCGACAGGACTATAAAGATACCAGGCGTTTCCCC
CTGGCGGCTCCCTCGTGCGCTCTCCTGTTCCTGCCTTTCGGTTTACCGGTGTCATTCCGCTGTTATGGCC
GCGTTTGTCTCATTCCACGCCTGACACTCAGTTCC
